>Addgene plasmid #15163 | RCASBP (E) (CC#36) | addgene partial sequence | sequence record 21660 | RCAS-F 5'-ACATGGGTGGTGGTATAGCGCTTGCG-3'
GCTATTGGTAATTGTGAATACGCTTTTGTCTGTGTGCTGCAGGAGCTGAGCTGACTCTGCTGGTGGCCTC
GCGTACCACTGTGGCATCGATGCGATGTACGGGCCAGATATACGCGTATCTGAGGGGACTAGGGTGTGTT
TAGGCGAAAAGCGGGGCTTCGGTTGTACGCGGTTAGGAGTCCCCTCAGGATATAGTAGTTTCGCTTTTGC
ATAGGGAGGGGGAAATGTAGTCTTATGCAATACTCTTGTAGTCTTGCAACATGGTAACGATGAGTTAGCA
ACATGCCTTACAAGGAGAGAAAAAGCACCGTGCATGCCGATTGGTGGAAGTAAGGTGGTACGATCGTGCC
TTATTAGGAAGGCAACAGACGGGTCTGACATGGATTGGACGAACCACTGAATTCCGCATTGCAGAGATAT
TGTATTTAAGTGCCTAGCTCGATACAATAAACGCCATTTGACCATTCACCACATTGGTGTGCACCTGGGT
TGATGGCCGGACCGTTGATTCCCTGACGACTACGAGCACCTGCATGAAGCAGAAGGCTTCATTTGGTGAC
CCCGACGTGATAGTTAGGGAATAGTGGTCGGCCACAGACGGCGTGGCGATCCTGTCTCCATCCGTCTCGT
CTATCGGGAGGCGAGTTCGATGACCCTGGTGGAGGGGGCTGCGGCTTANGGAGGCAGAAGCTGAGTACCG
TCGGAGGGGATCCACAGGGACGGGTGTGGTCGCCATGATCGCGTAGTCGATAGTGGCTCCCAGTAGCGAA
GCGAGCAGGACTGGGC
