[The description below was written by a language model from this plasmid's Addgene catalogue record.]
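Description:
RCASBP (E) is an empty-backbone, replication-competent avian retroviral vector of roughly 12 kb, supplied without an insert and propagated in E. coli under ampicillin selection. The record lists its copy number as unknown and includes no feature table, so the bacterial origin and the exact layout of the viral elements are not documented here. It belongs to the RCAS family, a name that stands for Replication-Competent ASLV long terminal repeat with a Splice acceptor. These vectors retain the viral genes needed for spread while keeping the src splice site. A gene cloned into the vector by restriction enzyme cloning is therefore expressed from a spliced message driven by the viral LTR, not from a separate internal promoter.

The distinguishing feature of this version is its envelope subgroup. It was built from RCASBP(A) by replacing a KpnI-SalI portion of the subgroup A env gene with the homologous 1.1-kb fragment of subgroup E env taken from pRAV-0. This region includes hypervariable segments of the env extracellular domain that are especially important in determining host range, so the swap redirects the virus to cells susceptible to subgroup E. It also added a fourth envelope subgroup to the RCAS series.

According to the depositor, RCAS vectors replicate in appropriately chosen avian cells, usually chicken or quail, and in some cases can infect mammalian cells without replicating in them. The associated publication used vectors of this type carrying alkaline phosphatase to examine viral gene expression and transduction in the chick embryo. This fits its typical use as a platform for spreading gene delivery and expression in avian cells and embryos.
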