Addgene plasmid #15163: RCASBP (E) (CC#36)
Purpose: (Empty Backbone)
Depositing lab: Connie Cepko. Depositing organization: Harvard Medical School. Publication: Replication-competent retroviral vectors encoding alkaline phosphatase reveal spatial restriction of viral gene expression/transduction in the chick embryo. Fekete DM, Cepko CL. Mol Cell Biol. 1993 Apr . 13(4):2604-13. PubMed 8455633.
Backbone
  Vector backbone: RCASBP (E)
  Backbone size (bp): 12000
  Vector type: Retroviral ; Avian expression
Growth in bacteria
  Bacterial resistance: Ampicillin, 100 μg/mL
  Growth temperature: 37°C
  Growth strain: DH5alpha
  Copy number: Unknown
Gene/Insert
  Gene/Insert name: None
  Cloning method: Restriction Enzyme
  Sequencing primers: 5′ n/a
Resource information
  A portion of this plasmid was derived from a plasmid made by: RCASBP(A) provided by S. Hughes.
Terms and licenses: Academic/Nonprofit Terms; Industry Terms: Not Available to Industry
Depositor comments: The name RCAS stands for Replication-Competent ASLV long terminal repeat (LTR) with a Splice acceptor. The RCAS vectors retain the src splice site and express an inserted gene via a spliced message. These vectors will replicate in appropriately chosen avian cells (usually chicken or quail, although others can be used). In some cases, RCAS vectors will infect, but will not replicate, in mammalian cells. Please also see the paper Hughes SH et al., J Virol 1987 Oct; 61(10):3004-3012. We constructed a fourth vector of the RCAS series of the E subgroup. Two hypervariable regions within the extracellular domain of the env gene are of particular importance in determining the host range of different viral subgroups. Starting with RCASBP(A), a new vector of the E subgroup, called RCASBP(E), was constructed by swapping a portion of the A env with E env. The E env sequences were obtained from pRAV-0 by KpnI-SalI digestion and isolation of the 1.1-kb env fragment. This fragment was ligated to RCASBP(A) in place of the homologous KpnI-SalI fragment.
How to cite: RCASBP (E) (CC#36) was a gift from Connie Cepko (Addgene plasmid # 15163 ; http://n2t.net/addgene:15163 ; RRID:Addgene_15163)
